Addgene plasmid #136993: p426*-SpSgH
Purpose: (Empty Backbone) Helper plasmid for SpCas9 gRNA cloning and expression
Depositing lab: Huimin Zhao. Depositing organization: University of Illinois at Urbana-Champaign. Publication: Multi-functional genome-wide CRISPR system for high throughput genotype-phenotype mapping. Lian J, Schultz C, Cao M, HamediRad M, Zhao H. Nat Commun. 2019 Dec 19;10(1):5794. doi: 10.1038/s41467-019-13621-4. PubMed 31857575.
Backbone
  Vector backbone: pRS426
  Backbone manufacturer: Zhao lab
  Backbone size (bp): 5300
  Modifications to backbone: Removal of internal BsaI sites
  Vector type: Yeast Expression
  Promoter: SNR52
  Selectable markers: URA3
Growth in bacteria
  Bacterial resistance: Ampicillin, 100 μg/mL
  Growth temperature: 37°C
  Growth strain: DH5alpha
  Copy number: High Copy
Gene/Insert
  Sequencing primers: 5′ gaaagttggtgcgcatg; 3′ ggaaacagctatgaccatg
Terms and licenses: Academic/Nonprofit Terms; Industry Terms: Not Available to Industry
How to cite: p426*-SpSgH was a gift from Huimin Zhao (Addgene plasmid # 136993 ; http://n2t.net/addgene:136993 ; RRID:Addgene_136993)
