[The description below was written by a language model from this plasmid's Addgene catalogue record and pLannotate feature annotations shown in this document.]
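Description:
p426*-SpSgH is an empty-backbone yeast expression vector of about 5.3 kb, derived from the pRS426 shuttle plasmid and intended as a helper plasmid for cloning and expressing guide RNAs for Streptococcus pyogenes Cas9 in Saccharomyces cerevisiae. In E. coli it is maintained at high copy through a ColE1/pUC-type origin and selected with ampicillin via the β-lactamase gene and its native promoter. In yeast it replicates episomally at high copy from the 2μ origin and is selected by uracil prototrophy through URA3 under its own promoter. URA3 can also be counterselected with 5-fluoroorotic acid, which allows the plasmid to be cured. Short fragments of rop, bom, lacI, the lac promoter/operator and a pUC-type multiple cloning site are backbone remnants with no evident role in the design.

The functional cassette consists of the SNR52 promoter, an RNA polymerase III promoter from a yeast small nucleolar RNA gene, followed after a short gap by the SpCas9 gRNA scaffold and the SUP4 tRNA terminator. No spacer is present, consistent with the empty-backbone status. A targeting sequence would be inserted in the gap between promoter and scaffold to yield a complete single guide RNA with defined ends. The record notes that internal BsaI sites were removed from the backbone, which suggests BsaI-based (Golden Gate-style) insertion of guide sequences, although the cloning site itself is not annotated. The plasmid carries no Cas9 gene, so the nuclease or a derivative must be supplied separately. The associated publication concerns genome-wide CRISPR screening for genotype-phenotype mapping. The sequencing-derived and depositor sequences give essentially identical feature maps, differing by only a few bases in length.
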