Features (pLannotate 1.2.2; 16 found; start..end, strand, type, name):
    137..186     +  misc_feature   bom (fragment): basis of mobility region from pBR322
    201..416     +  promoter       URA3 promoter: S. cerevisiae URA3
    417..1220    +  CDS            URA3: orotidine-5'-phosphate decarboxylase, required for uracil biosynthesis; S. cerevisiae URA3; yeast auxotrophic marker, counterselectable with 5-fluoroorotic acid (5-FOA)
   1309..1577    +  promoter       SNR52 promoter: promoter for the S. cerevisiae small nucleolar RNA gene SNR52
   1594..1669    +  misc_RNA       gRNA scaffold: guide RNA scaffold for the Streptococcus pyogenes CRISPR/Cas9 system
   1681..1700    +  terminator     SUP4 terminator: transcription terminator for the S. cerevisiae SUP4 tRNA gene
   1707..1725    +  misc_feature   MCS (fragment): pUC18/19 multiple cloning site
   1762..1778    -  protein_bind   lac operator: The lac repressor binds to the lac operator to inhibit transcription in E. coli. This inhibition can be relieved by adding lactose or isopropyl-β-D-thiogalactopyranoside (IPTG). lac repressor encoded by lacI
   1786..1816    -  promoter       lac promoter: promoter for the E. coli lac operon
   1831..1852    -  protein_bind   CAP binding site: CAP binding activates transcription in the presence of cAMP. E. coli catabolite activator protein
   1865..1957    -  CDS            lacI (fragment): lac repressor; lacI; The lac repressor binds to the lac operator to inhibit transcription in E. coli. This inhibition can be relieved by adding lactose or isopropyl-β-D-thiogalactopyranoside (IPTG).
   2140..2728    -  rep_origin     ori: high-copy-number ColE1/pMB1/pBR322/pUC origin of replication
   2899..3759    -  CDS            AmpR: β-lactamase; bla; confers resistance to ampicillin, carbenicillin, and related antibiotics
   3760..3864    -  promoter       AmpR promoter: bla
   3891..5233    -  rep_origin     2μ ori: yeast 2μ plasmid origin of replication
   5300..35      +  CDS            rop (fragment) (across the origin): Rop protein, which maintains plasmids at low copy number; rop
>Addgene plasmid #136993 | p426*-SpSgH | depositor full sequence | sequence record 264563 | p426*-SpSgH sequence 5300 bps
TCGCGCGTTTCGGTGATGACGGTGAAAACCTCTGACACATGCAGCTCCCGGAGACGGTCACAGCTTGTCT
GTAAGCGGATGCCGGGAGCAGACAAGCCCGTCAGGGCGCGTCAGCGGGTGTTGGCGGGTGTCGGGGCTGG
CTTAACTATGCGGCATCAGAGCAGATTGTACTGAGAGTGCACCATACCACAGCTTTTCAATTCAATTCAT
CATTTTTTTTTTATTCTTTTTTTTGATTTCGGTTTCTTTGAAATTTTTTTGATTCGGTAATCTCCGAACA
GAAGGAAGAACGAAGGAAGGAGCACAGACTTAGATTGGTATATATACGCATATGTAGTGTTGAAGAAACA
TGAAATTGCCCAGTATTCTTAACCCAACTGCACAGAACAAAAACCTGCAGGAAACGAAGATAAATCATGT
CGAAAGCTACATATAAGGAACGTGCTGCTACTCATCCTAGTCCTGTTGCTGCCAAGCTATTTAATATCAT
GCACGAAAAGCAAACAAACTTGTGTGCTTCATTGGATGTTCGTACCACCAAGGAATTACTGGAGTTAGTT
GAAGCATTAGGTCCCAAAATTTGTTTACTAAAAACACATGTGGATATCTTGACTGATTTTTCCATGGAGG
GCACAGTTAAGCCGCTAAAGGCATTATCCGCCAAGTACAATTTTTTACTCTTCGAAGACAGAAAATTTGC
TGACATTGGTAATACAGTCAAATTGCAGTACTCTGCGGGTGTATACAGAATAGCAGAATGGGCAGACATT
ACGAATGCACACGGTGTGGTGGGCCCAGGTATTGTTAGCGGTTTGAAGCAGGCGGCAGAAGAAGTAACAA
AGGAACCTAGAGGCCTTTTGATGTTAGCAGAATTGTCATGCAAGGGCTCCCTATCTACTGGAGAATATAC
TAAGGGTACTGTTGACATTGCGAAGAGCGACAAAGATTTTGTTATCGGCTTTATTGCTCAAAGAGACATG
GGTGGAAGAGATGAAGGTTACGATTGGTTGATTATGACACCCGGTGTGGGTTTAGATGACAAGGGAGACG
CATTGGGTCAACAGTATAGAACCGTGGATGATGTCGTTTCTACAGGATCTGACATTATTATTGTTGGAAG
AGGACTATTTGCAAAGGGAAGGGATGCTAAGGTAGAGGGTGAACGTTACAGAAAAGCAGGCTGGGAAGCA
TATTTGAGAAGATGCGGCCAGCAAAACTAAAAAACTGTATTATAAGTAAATGCATGTATACTAAACTCAC
AAATTAGAGCTTCAATTTAATTATATCAGTTATTACCCTGTGCTCGAGTCTTTGAAAAGATAATGTATGA
TTATGCTTTCACTCATATTTATACAGAAACTTGATGTTTTCTTTCGAGTATATACAAGGTGATTACATGT
ACGTTTGAAGTACAACTCTAGATTTTGTAGTGCCCTCTTGGGCTAGCGGTAAAGGTGCGCATTTTTTCAC
ACCCTACAATGTTCTGTTCAAAAGATTTTGGTCAAACGCTGTAGAAGTGAAAGTTGGTGCGCATGTTTCG
GCGTTCGAAACTTCTCCGCAGTGAAAGATAAATGATCGGAGACCGAGGTCTCCGTTTTAGAGCTAGAAAT
AGCAAGTTAAAATAAGGCTAGTCCGTTATCAACTTGAAAAAGTGGCACCGAGTCGGTGCTTTTTTGATCC
TTTTTTTGTTTTTTATGTCTGAGCTCCCTGCAGGCATGCAAGCTTGGCGTAATCATGGTCATAGCTGTTT
CCTGTGTGAAATTGTTATCCGCTCACAATTCCACACAACATACGAGCCGGAAGCATAAAGTGTAAAGCCT
GGGGTGCCTAATGAGTGAGCTAACTCACATTAATTGCGTTGCGCTCACTGCCCGCTTTCCAGTCGGGAAA
CCTGTCGTGCCAGCTGCATTAATGAATCGGCCAACGCGCGGGGAGAGGCGGTTTGCGTATTGGGCGCTCT
TCCGCTTCCTCGCTCACTGACTCGCTGCGCTCGGTCGTTCGGCTGCGGCGAGCGGTATCAGCTCACTCAA
AGGCGGTAATACGGTTATCCACAGAATCAGGGGATAACGCAGGAAAGAACATGTGAGCAAAAGGCCAGCA
AAAGGCCAGGAACCGTAAAAAGGCCGCGTTGCTGGCGTTTTTCCATAGGCTCCGCCCCCCTGACGAGCAT
CACAAAAATCGACGCTCAAGTCAGAGGTGGCGAAACCCGACAGGACTATAAAGATACCAGGCGTTTCCCC
CTGGAAGCTCCCTCGTGCGCTCTCCTGTTCCGACCCTGCCGCTTACCGGATACCTGTCCGCCTTTCTCCC
TTCGGGAAGCGTGGCGCTTTCTCATAGCTCACGCTGTAGGTATCTCAGTTCGGTGTAGGTCGTTCGCTCC
AAGCTGGGCTGTGTGCACGAACCCCCCGTTCAGCCCGACCGCTGCGCCTTATCCGGTAACTATCGTCTTG
AGTCCAACCCGGTAAGACACGACTTATCGCCACTGGCAGCAGCCACTGGTAACAGGATTAGCAGAGCGAG
GTATGTAGGCGGTGCTACAGAGTTCTTGAAGTGGTGGCCTAACTACGGCTACACTAGAAGAACAGTATTT
GGTATCTGCGCTCTGCTGAAGCCAGTTACCTTCGGAAAAAGAGTTGGTAGCTCTTGATCCGGCAAACAAA
CCACCGCTGGTAGCGGTGGTTTTTTTGTTTGCAAGCAGCAGATTACGCGCAGAAAAAAAGGATCTCAAGA
AGATCCTTTGATCTTTTCTACGGGGTCTGACGCTCAGTGGAACGAAAACTCACGTTAAGGGATTTTGGTC
ATGAGATTATCAAAAAGGATCTTCACCTAGATCCTTTTAAATTAAAAATGAAGTTTTAAATCAATCTAAA
GTATATATGAGTAAACTTGGTCTGACAGTTACCAATGCTTAATCAGTGAGGCACCTATCTCAGCGATCTG
TCTATTTCGTTCATCCATAGTTGCCTGACTCCCCGTCGTGTAGATAACTACGATACGGGAGGGCTTACCA
TCTGGCCCCAGTGCTGCAATGATACCGCGGCTCCCACGCTCACCGGCTCCAGATTTATCAGCAATAAACC
AGCCAGCCGGAAGGGCCGAGCGCAGAAGTGGTCCTGCAACTTTATCCGCCTCCATCCAGTCTATTAATTG
TTGCCGGGAAGCTAGAGTAAGTAGTTCGCCAGTTAATAGTTTGCGCAACGTTGTTGCCATTGCTACAGGC
ATCGTGGTGTCACGCTCGTCGTTTGGTATGGCTTCATTCAGCTCCGGTTCCCAACGATCAAGGCGAGTTA
CATGATCCCCCATGTTGTGCAAAAAAGCGGTTAGCTCCTTCGGTCCTCCGATCGTTGTCAGAAGTAAGTT
GGCCGCAGTGTTATCACTCATGGTTATGGCAGCACTGCATAATTCTCTTACTGTCATGCCATCCGTAAGA
TGCTTTTCTGTGACTGGTGAGTACTCAACCAAGTCATTCTGAGAATAGTGTATGCGGCGACCGAGTTGCT
CTTGCCCGGCGTCAATACGGGATAATACCGCGCCACATAGCAGAACTTTAAAAGTGCTCATCATTGGAAA
ACGTTCTTCGGGGCGAAAACTCTCAAGGATCTTACCGCTGTTGAGATCCAGTTCGATGTAACCCACTCGT
GCACCCAACTGATCTTCAGCATCTTTTACTTTCACCAGCGTTTCTGGGTGAGCAAAAACAGGAAGGCAAA
ATGCCGCAAAAAAGGGAATAAGGGCGACACGGAAATGTTGAATACTCATACTCTTCCTTTTTCAATATTA
TTGAAGCATTTATCAGGGTTATTGTCTCATGAGCGGATACATATTTGAATGTATTTAGAAAAATAAACAA
ATAGGGGTTCCGCGCACATTTCCCCGAAAAGTGCCACCTGAACGAAGCATCTGTGCTTCATTTTGTAGAA
CAAAAATGCAACGCGAGAGCGCTAATTTTTCAAACAAAGAATCTGAGCTGCATTTTTACAGAACAGAAAT
GCAACGCGAAAGCGCTATTTTACCAACGAAGAATCTGTGCTTCATTTTTGTAAAACAAAAATGCAACGCG
AGAGCGCTAATTTTTCAAACAAAGAATCTGAGCTGCATTTTTACAGAACAGAAATGCAACGCGAGAGCGC
TATTTTACCAACAAAGAATCTATACTTCTTTTTTGTTCTACAAAAATGCATCCCGAGAGCGCTATTTTTC
TAACAAAGCATCTTAGATTACTTTTTTTCTCCTTTGTGCGCTCTATAATGCAGTCTCTTGATAACTTTTT
GCACTGTAGGTCCGTTAAGGTTAGAAGAAGGCTACTTTGGTGTCTATTTTCTCTTCCATAAAAAAAGCCT
GACTCCACTTCCCGCGTTTACTGATTACTAGCGAAGCTGCGGGTGCATTTTTTCAAGATAAAGGCATCCC
CGATTATATTCTATACCGATGTGGATTGCGCATACTTTGTGAACAGAAAGTGATAGCGTTGATGATTCTT
CATTGGTCAGAAAATTATGAACGGTTTCTTCTATTTTGTCTCTATATACTACGTATAGGAAATGTTTACA
TTTTCGTATTGTTTTCGATTCACTCTATGAATAGTTCTTACTACAATTTTTTTGTCTAAAGAGTAATACT
AGAGATAAACATAAAAAATGTAGAGGTCGAGTTTAGATGCAAGTTCAAGGAGCGAAAGGTGGATGGGTAG
GTTATATAGGGATATAGCACAGAGATATATAGCAAAGAGATACTTTTGAGCAATGTTTGTGGAAGCGGTA
TTCGCAATATTTTAGTAGCTCGTTACAGTCCGGTGCGTTTTTGGTTTTTTGAAAGTGCGTCTTCAGAGCG
CTTTTGGTTTTCAAAAGCGCTCTGAAGTTCCTATACTTTCTAGAGAATAGGAACTTCGGAATAGGAACTT
CAAAGCGTTTCCGAAAACGAGCGCTTCCGAAAATGCAACGCGAGCTGCGCACATACAGCTCACTGTTCAC
GTCGCACCTATATCTGCGTGTTGCCTGTATATATATATACATGAGAAGAACGGCATAGTGCGTGTTTATG
CTTAAATGCGTACTTATATGCGTCTATTTATGTAGGATGAAAGGTAGTCTAGTACCTCCTGTGATATTAT
CCCATTCCATGCGGGGTATCGTATGCTTCCTTCAGCACTACCCTTTAGCTGTTCTATATGCTGCCACTCC
TCAATTGGATTAGTCTCATCCTTCAATGCTATCATTTCCTTTGATATTGGATCATCTAAGAAACCATTAT
TATCATGACATTAACCTATAAAAATAGGCGTATCACGAGGCCCTTTCGTC
