Features (pLannotate 1.2.2; 16 found; start..end, strand, type, name):
     15..50      +  CDS            rop (fragment): Rop protein, which maintains plasmids at low copy number; rop
    152..201     +  misc_feature   bom (fragment): basis of mobility region from pBR322
    209..424     +  promoter       URA3 promoter: S. cerevisiae URA3
    425..1228    +  CDS            URA3: orotidine-5'-phosphate decarboxylase, required for uracil biosynthesis; S. cerevisiae URA3; yeast auxotrophic marker, counterselectable with 5-fluoroorotic acid (5-FOA)
   1317..1585    +  promoter       SNR52 promoter: promoter for the S. cerevisiae small nucleolar RNA gene SNR52
   1602..1677    +  misc_RNA       gRNA scaffold: guide RNA scaffold for the Streptococcus pyogenes CRISPR/Cas9 system
   1689..1708    +  terminator     SUP4 terminator: transcription terminator for the S. cerevisiae SUP4 tRNA gene
   1715..1733    +  misc_feature   MCS (fragment): pUC18/19 multiple cloning site
   1770..1786    -  protein_bind   lac operator: The lac repressor binds to the lac operator to inhibit transcription in E. coli. This inhibition can be relieved by adding lactose or isopropyl-β-D-thiogalactopyranoside (IPTG). lac repressor encoded by lacI
   1794..1824    -  promoter       lac promoter: promoter for the E. coli lac operon
   1839..1860    -  protein_bind   CAP binding site: CAP binding activates transcription in the presence of cAMP. E. coli catabolite activator protein
   1873..1965    -  CDS            lacI (fragment): lac repressor; lacI; The lac repressor binds to the lac operator to inhibit transcription in E. coli. This inhibition can be relieved by adding lactose or isopropyl-β-D-thiogalactopyranoside (IPTG).
   2148..2736    -  rep_origin     ori: high-copy-number ColE1/pMB1/pBR322/pUC origin of replication
   2907..3767    -  CDS            AmpR: β-lactamase; bla; confers resistance to ampicillin, carbenicillin, and related antibiotics
   3768..3872    -  promoter       AmpR promoter: bla
   3899..5241    -  rep_origin     2μ ori: yeast 2μ plasmid origin of replication
>Addgene plasmid #136993 | p426*-SpSgH | addgene full sequence | sequence record 269839 | Addgene NGS Result
CGAGGCCCTTTCGTCTCGCGCGTTTCGGTGATGACGGTGAAAACCTCTGACACATGCAGCTCCCGGAGAC
GGTCACAGCTTGTCTGTAAGCGGATGCCGGGAGCAGACAAGCCCGTCAGGGCGCGTCAGCGGGTGTTGGC
GGGTGTCGGGGCTGGCTTAACTATGCGGCATCAGAGCAGATTGTACTGAGAGTGCACCATACCACCTTTT
CAATTCATCATTTTTTTTTTATTCTTTTTTTTGATTTCGGTTTCCTTGAAATTTTTTTGATTCGGTAATC
TCCGAACAGAAGGAAGAACGAAGGAAGGAGCACAGACTTAGATTGGTATATATACGCATATGTAGTGTTG
AAGAAACATGAAATTGCCCAGTATTCTTAACCCAACTGCACAGAACAAAAACCTGCAGGAAACGAAGATA
AATCATGTCGAAAGCTACATATAAGGAACGTGCTGCTACTCATCCTAGTCCTGTTGCTGCCAAGCTATTT
AATATCATGCACGAAAAGCAAACAAACTTGTGTGCTTCATTGGATGTTCGTACCACCAAGGAATTACTGG
AGTTAGTTGAAGCATTAGGTCCCAAAATTTGTTTACTAAAAACACATGTGGATATCTTGACTGATTTTTC
CATGGAGGGCACAGTTAAGCCGCTAAAGGCATTATCCGCCAAGTACAATTTTTTACTCTTCGAAGACAGA
AAATTTGCTGACATTGGTAATACAGTCAAATTGCAGTACTCTGCGGGTGTATACAGAATAGCAGAATGGG
CAGACATTACGAATGCACACGGTGTGGTGGGCCCAGGTATTGTTAGCGGTTTGAAGCAGGCGGCAGAAGA
AGTAACAAAGGAACCTAGAGGCCTTTTGATGTTAGCAGAATTGTCATGCAAGGGCTCCCTATCTACTGGA
GAATATACTAAGGGTACTGTTGACATTGCGAAGAGCGACAAAGATTTTGTTATCGGCTTTATTGCTCAAA
GAGACATGGGTGGAAGAGATGAAGGTTACGATTGGTTGATTATGACACCCGGTGTGGGTTTAGATGACAA
GGGAGACGCATTGGGTCAACAGTATAGAACCGTGGATGATGTCGTTTCTACAGGATCTGACATTATTATT
GTTGGAAGAGGACTATTTGCAAAGGGAAGGGATGCTAAGGTAGAGGGTGAACGTTACAGAAAAGCAGGCT
GGGAAGCATATTTGAGAAGATGCGGCCAGCAAAACTAAAAAACTGTATTATAAGTAAATGCATGTATACT
AAACTCACAAATTAGAGCTTCAATTTAATTATATCAGTTATTACCCTGTGCTCGAGTCTTTGAAAAGATA
ATGTATGATTATGCTTTCACTCATATTTATACAGAAACTTGATGTTTTCTTTCGAGTATATACAAGGTGA
TTACATGTACGTTTGAAGTACAACTCTAGATTTTGTAGTGCCCTCTTGGGCTAGCGGTAAAGGTGCGCAT
TTTTTCACACCCTACAATGTTCTGTTCAAAAGATTTTGGTCAAACGCTGTAGAAGTGAAAGTTGGTGCGC
ATGTTTCGGCGTTCGAAACTGCTCCGCAGTGAAAGATAAATGATCGGAGACCGAGGTCTCCGTTTTAGAG
CTAGAAATAGCAAGTTAAAATAAGGCTAGTCCGTTATCAACTTGAAAAAGTGGCACCGAGTCGGTGCTTT
TTTGATCCTTTTTTTGTTTTTTATGTCTGAGCTCCCTGCAGGCATGCAAGCTTGGCGTAATCATGGTCAT
AGCTGTTTCCTGTGTGAAATTGTTATCCGCTCACAATTCCACACAACATACGAGCCGGAAGCATAAAGTG
TAAAGCCTGGGGTGCCTAATGAGTGAGCTAACTCACATTAATTGCGTTGCGCTCACTGCCCGCTTTCCAG
TCGGGAAACCTGTCGTGCCAGCTGCATTAATGAATCGGCCAACGCGCGGGGAGAGGCGGTTTGCGTATTG
GGCGCTCTTCCGCTTCCTCGCTCACTGACTCGCTGCGCTCGGTCGTTCGGCTGCGGCGAGCGGTATCAGC
TCACTCAAAGGCGGTAATACGGTTATCCACAGAATCAGGGGATAACGCAGGAAAGAACATGTGAGCAAAA
GGCCAGCAAAAGGCCAGGAACCGTAAAAAGGCCGCGTTGCTGGCGTTTTTCCATAGGCTCCGCCCCCCTG
ACGAGCATCACAAAAATCGACGCTCAAGTCAGAGGTGGCGAAACCCGACAGGACTATAAAGATACCAGGC
GTTTCCCCCTGGAAGCTCCCTCGTGCGCTCTCCTGTTCCGACCCTGCCGCTTACCGGATACCTGTCCGCC
TTTCTCCCTTCGGGAAGCGTGGCGCTTTCTCATAGCTCACGCTGTAGGTATCTCAGTTCGGTGTAGGTCG
TTCGCTCCAAGCTGGGCTGTGTGCACGAACCCCCCGTTCAGCCCGACCGCTGCGCCTTATCCGGTAACTA
TCGTCTTGAGTCCAACCCGGTAAGACACGACTTATCGCCACTGGCAGCAGCCACTGGTAACAGGATTAGC
AGAGCGAGGTATGTAGGCGGTGCTACAGAGTTCTTGAAGTGGTGGCCTAACTACGGCTACACTAGAAGAA
CAGTATTTGGTATCTGCGCTCTGCTGAAGCCAGTTACCTTCGGAAAAAGAGTTGGTAGCTCTTGATCCGG
CAAACAAACCACCGCTGGTAGCGGTGGTTTTTTTGTTTGCAAGCAGCAGATTACGCGCAGAAAAAAAGGA
TCTCAAGAAGATCCTTTGATCTTTTCTACGGGGTCTGACGCTCAGTGGAACGAAAACTCACGTTAAGGGA
TTTTGGTCATGAGATTATCAAAAAGGATCTTCACCTAGATCCTTTTAAATTAAAAATGAAGTTTTAAATC
AATCTAAAGTATATATGAGTAAACTTGGTCTGACAGTTACCAATGCTTAATCAGTGAGGCACCTATCTCA
GCGATCTGTCTATTTCGTTCATCCATAGTTGCCTGACTCCCCGTCGTGTAGATAACTACGATACGGGAGG
GCTTACCATCTGGCCCCAGTGCTGCAATGATACCGCGGCTCCCACGCTCACCGGCTCCAGATTTATCAGC
AATAAACCAGCCAGCCGGAAGGGCCGAGCGCAGAAGTGGTCCTGCAACTTTATCCGCCTCCATCCAGTCT
ATTAATTGTTGCCGGGAAGCTAGAGTAAGTAGTTCGCCAGTTAATAGTTTGCGCAACGTTGTTGCCATTG
CTACAGGCATCGTGGTGTCACGCTCGTCGTTTGGTATGGCTTCATTCAGCTCCGGTTCCCAACGATCAAG
GCGAGTTACATGATCCCCCATGTTGTGCAAAAAAGCGGTTAGCTCCTTCGGTCCTCCGATCGTTGTCAGA
AGTAAGTTGGCCGCAGTGTTATCACTCATGGTTATGGCAGCACTGCATAATTCTCTTACTGTCATGCCAT
CCGTAAGATGCTTTTCTGTGACTGGTGAGTACTCAACCAAGTCATTCTGAGAATAGTGTATGCGGCGACC
GAGTTGCTCTTGCCCGGCGTCAATACGGGATAATACCGCGCCACATAGCAGAACTTTAAAAGTGCTCATC
ATTGGAAAACGTTCTTCGGGGCGAAAACTCTCAAGGATCTTACCGCTGTTGAGATCCAGTTCGATGTAAC
CCACTCGTGCACCCAACTGATCTTCAGCATCTTTTACTTTCACCAGCGTTTCTGGGTGAGCAAAAACAGG
AAGGCAAAATGCCGCAAAAAAGGGAATAAGGGCGACACGGAAATGTTGAATACTCATACTCTTCCTTTTT
CAATATTATTGAAGCATTTATCAGGGTTATTGTCTCATGAGCGGATACATATTTGAATGTATTTAGAAAA
ATAAACAAATAGGGGTTCCGCGCACATTTCCCCGAAAAGTGCCACCTGAACGAAGCATCTGTGCTTCATT
TTGTAGAACAAAAATGCAACGCGAGAGCGCTAATTTTTCAAACAAAGAATCTGAGCTGCATTTTTACAGA
ACAGAAATGCAACGCGAAAGCGCTATTTTACCAACGAAGAATCTGTGCTTCATTTTTGTAAAACAAAAAT
GCAACGCGAGAGCGCTAATTTTTCAAACAAAGAATCTGAGCTGCATTTTTACAGAACAGAAATGCAACGC
GAGAGCGCTATTTTACCAACAAAGAATCTATACTTCTTTTTTGTTCTACAAAAATGCATCCCGAGAGCGC
TATTTTTCTAACAAAGCATCTTAGATTACTTTTTTTCTCCTTTGTGCGCTCTATAATGCAGTCTCTTGAT
AACTTTTTGCACTGTAGGTCCGTTAAGGTTAGAAGAAGGCTACTTTGGTGTCTATTTTCTCTTCCATAAA
AAAAGCCTGACTCCACTTCCCGCGTTTACTGATTACTAGCGAAGCTGCGGGTGCATTTTTTCAAGATAAA
GGCATCCCCGATTATATTCTATACCGATGTGGATTGCGCATACTTTGTGAACAGAAAGTGATAGCGTTGA
TGATTCTTCATTGGTCAGAAAATTATGAACGGTTTCTTCTATTTTGTCTCTATATACTACGTATAGGAAA
TGTTTACATTTTCGTATTGTTTTCGATTCACTCTATGAATAGTTCTTACTACAATTTTTTTGTCTAAAGA
GTAATACTAGAGATAAACATAAAAAATGTAGAGGTCGAGTTTAGATGCAAGTTCAAGGAGCGAAAGGTGG
ATGGGTAGGTTATATAGGGATATAGCACAGAGATATATAGCAAAGAGATACTTTTGAGCAATGTTTGTGG
AAGCGGTATTCGCAATATTTTAGTAGCTCGTTACAGTCCGGTGCGTTTTTGGTTTTTTGAAAGTGCGTCT
TCAGAGCGCTTTTGGTTTTCAAAAGCGCTCTGAAGTTCCTATACTTTCTAGAGAATAGGAACTTCGGAAT
AGGAACTTCAAAGCGTTTCCGAAAACGAGCGCTTCCGAAAATGCAACGCGAGCTGCGCACATACAGCTCA
CTGTTCACGTCGCACCTATATCTGCGTGTTGCCTGTATATATATATACATGAGAAGAACGGCATAGTGCG
TGTTTATGCTTAAATGCGTACTTATATGCGTCTATTTATGTAGGATGAAAGGTAGTCTAGTACCTCCTGT
GATATTATCCCATTCCATGCGGGGTATCGTATGCTTCCTTCAGCACTACCCTTTAGCTGTTCTATATGCT
GCCACTCCTCAATTGGATTAGTCTCATCCTTCAATGCTATCATTTCCTTTGATATTGGATCATACTAAGA
AACCATTATTATCATGACATTAACCTATAAAAATAGGCGTATCA
